>Addgene plasmid #233395 | LSM044-3 CMV-TO-CCR7-ADAR2dd(E488Q, T501A) (FLP-IN) | addgene full sequence | sequence record 466399 | Addgene NGS Result
[123 nt withheld, positions 1-123]
C
[91 nt withheld, positions 125-215]
AGGGTGATGGTTCACGTACCTAGAAGTTCCTATTCCGAAGTTCCTATTCTCTAGAAAGTATAGGAACTTC
CTTGGCCAAAAAGCCTGAACTCACCGCGACGTCTGTCGAGAAGTTTCTGATCGAAAAGTTCGACAGCGTC
TCCGACCTGATGCAGCTCTCGGAGGGCGAAGAATCTCGTGCTTTCAGCTTCGATGTAGGAGGGCGTGGAT
ATGTCCTGCGGGTAAATAGCTGCGCCGATGGTTTCTACAAAGATCGTTATGTTTATCGGCACTTTGCATC
GGCCGCGCTCCCGATTCCGGAAGTGCTTGACATTGGGGAATTCAGCGAGAGCCTGACCTATTGCATCTCC
CGCCGTGCACAGGGTGTCACGTTGCAAGACCTGCCTGAAACCGAACTGCCCGCTGTTCTGCAGCCGGTCG
CGGAGGCCATGGATGCGATCGCTGCGGCCGATCTTAGCCAGACGAGCGGGTTCGGCCCATTCGGACCGCA
AGGAATCGGTCAATACACTACATGGCGTGATTTCATATGCGCGATTGCTGATCCCCATGTGTATCACTGG
CAAACTGTGATGGACGACACCGTCAGTGCGTCCGTCGCGCAGGCTCTCGATGAGCTGATGCTTTGGGCCG
AGGACTGCCCCGAAGTCCGGCACCTCGTGCACGCGGATTTCGGCTCCAACAATGTCCTGACGGACAATGG
CCGCATAACAGCGGTCATTGACTGGAGCGAGGCGATGTTCGGGGATTCCCAATACGAGGTCGCCAACATC
TTCTTCTGGAGGCCGTGGTTGGCTTGTATGGAGCAGCAGACGCGCTACTTCGAGCGGAGGCATCCGGAGC
TTGCAGGATCGCCGCGGCTCCGGGCGTATATGCTCCGCATTGGTCTTGACCAACTCTATCAGAGCTTGGT
TGACGGCAATTTCGATGATGCAGCTTGGGCGCAGGGTCGATGCGACGCAATCGTCCGATCCGGAGCCGGG
ACTGTCGGGCGTACACAAATCGCCCGCAGAAGCGCGGCCGTCTGGACCGATGGCTGTGTAGAAGTACTCG
CCGATAGTGGAAACCGACGCCCCAGCACTCGTCCGAGGGCAAAGGAATAGCACGTACTACGAGATTTCGA
TTCCACCGCCGCCTTCTATGAAAGGTTGGGCTTCGGAATCGTTTTCCGGGACGCCGGCTGGATGATCCTC
CAGCGCGGGGATCTCATGCTGGAGTTCTTCGCCCACCCCAACTTGTTTATTGCAGCTTATAATGGTTACA
AATAAAGCAATAGCATCACAAATTTCACAAATAAAGCATTTTTTTCACTGCATTCTAGTTGTGGTTTGTC
CAAACTCATCAATGTATCTTATCATGTCTGTATACCGTCGACCTCTAGCTAGAGCTTGGCGTAATCATGG
TCATAGCTGTTTCCTGTGTGAAATTGTTATCCGCTCACAATTCCACACAACATACGAGCCGGAAGCATAA
AGTGTAAAGCCTGGGGTGCCTAATGAGTGAGCTAACTCACATTAATTGCGTTGCGCTCACTGCCCGCTTT
CCAGTCGGGAAACCTGTCGTGCCAGCTGCATTAATGAATCGGCCAACGCGCGGGGAGAGGCGGTTTGCGT
ATTGGGCGCTCTTCCGCTTCCTCGCTCACTGACTCGCTGCGCTCGGTCGTTCGGCTGCGGCGAGCGGTAT
CAGCTCACTCAAAGGCGGTAATACGGTTATCCACAGAATCAGGGGATAACGCAGGAAAGAACATGTGAGC
AAAAGGCCAGCAAAAGGCCAGGAACCGTAAAAAGGCCGCGTTGCTGGCGTTTTTCCATAGGCTCCGCCCC
CCTGACGAGCATCACAAAAATCGACGCTCAAGTCAGAGGTGGCGAAACCCGACAGGACTATAAAGATACC
AGGCGTTTCCCCCTGGAAGCTCCCTCGTGCGCTCTCCTGTTCCGACCCTGCCGCTTACCGGATACCTGTC
CGCCTTTCTCCCTTCGGGAAGCGTGGCGCTTTCTCATAGCTCACGCTGTAGGTATCTCAGTTCGGTGTAG
GTCGTTCGCTCCAAGCTGGGCTGTGTGCACGAACCCCCCGTTCAGCCCGACCGCTGCGCCTTATCCGGTA
ACTATCGTCTTGAGTCCAACCCGGTAAGACACGACTTATCGCCACTGGCAGCAGCCACTGGTAACAGGAT
TAGCAGAGCGAGGTATGTAGGCGGTGCTACAGAGTTCTTGAAGTGGTGGCCTAACTACGGCTACACTAGA
AGAACAGTATTTGGTATCTGCGCTCTGCTGAAGCCAGTTACCTTCGGAAAAAGAGTTGGTAGCTCTTGAT
CCGGCAAACAAACCACCGCTGGTAGCGGTGGTTTTTTTGTTTGCAAGCAGCAGATTACGCGCAGAAAAAA
AGGATCTCAAGAAGATCCTTTGATCTTTTCTACGGGGTCTGACGCTCAGTGGAACGAAAACTCACGTTAA
GGGATTTTGGTCATGAGATTATCAAAAAGGATCTTCACCTAGATCCTTTTAAATTAAAAATGAAGTTTTA
AATCAATCTAAAGTATATATGAGTAAACTTGGTCTGACAGTTACCAATGCTTAATCAGTGAGGCACCTAT
CTCAGCGATCTGTCTATTTCGTTCATCCATAGTTGCCTGACTCCCCGTCGTGTAGATAACTACGATACGG
GAGGGCTTACCATCTGGCCCCAGTGCTGCAATGATACCGCGAGACCCACGCTCACCGGCTCCAGATTTAT
CAGCAATAAACCAGCCAGCCGGAAGGGCCGAGCGCAGAAGTGGTCCTGCAACTTTATCCGCCTCCATCCA
GTCTATTAATTGTTGCCGGGAAGCTAGAGTAAGTAGTTCGCCAGTTAATAGTTTGCGCAACGTTGTTGCC
ATTGCTACAGGCATCGTGGTGTCACGCTCGTCGTTTGGTATGGCTTCATTCAGCTCCGGTTCCCAACGAT
CAAGGCGAGTTACATGATCCCCCATGTTGTGCAAAAAAGCGGTTAGCTCCTTCGGTCCTCCGATCGTTGT
CAGAAGTAAGTTGGCCGCAGTGTTATCACTCATGGTTATGGCAGCACTGCATAATTCTCTTACTGTCATG
CCATCCGTAAGATGCTTTTCTGTGACTGGTGAGTACTCAACCAAGTCATTCTGAGAATAGTGTATGCGGC
GACCGAGTTGCTCTTGCCCGGCGTCAATACGGGATAATACCGCGCCACATAGCAGAACTTTAAAAGTGCT
CATCATTGGAAAACGTTCTTCGGGGCGAAAACTCTCAAGGATCTTACCGCTGTTGAGATCCAGTTCGATG
TAACCCACTCGTGCACCCAACTGATCTTCAGCATCTTTTACTTTCACCAGCGTTTCTGGGTGAGCAAAAA
CAGGAAGGCAAAATGCCGCAAAAAAGGGAATAAGGGCGACACGGAAATGTTGAATACTCATACTCTTCCT
TTTTCAATATTATTGAAGCATTTATCAGGGTTATTGTCTCATGAGCGGATACATATTTGAATGTATTTAG
AAAAATAAACAAATAGGGGTTCCGCGCACATTTCCCCGAAAAGTGCCACCTGACGTCGACGGATCGGGAG
ATCTCCCGATCCCCTATGGTGCACTCTCAGTACAATCTGCTCTGATGCCGCATAGTTAAGCCAGTATCTG
CTCCCTGCTTGTGTGTTGGAGGTCGCTGAGTAGTGCGCGAGCAAAATTTAAGCTACAACAAGGCAAGGCT
TGACCGACAATTGCATGAAGAATCTGCTTAGGGTTAGGCGTTTTGCGCTGCTTCGTACGGGCCAGATATA
CGCGTTGACATTGATTATTGACTAGTTATTAATAGTAATCAATTACGGGGTCATTAGTTCATAGCCCATA
TATGGAGTTCCGCGTTACATAACTTACGGTAAATGGCCCGCCTGGCTGACCGCCCAACGACCCCCGCCCA
TTGACGTCAATAATGACGTATGTTCCCATAGTAACGCCAATAGGGACTTTCCATTGACGTCAATGGGTGG
AGTATTTACGGTAAACTGCCCACTTGGCAGTACATCAAGTGTATCATATGCCAAGTACGCCCCCTATTGA
CGTCAATGACGGTAAATGGCCCGCCTGGCATTATGCCCAGTACATGACCTTATGGGACTTTCCTACTTGG
CAGTACATCTACGTATTAGTCATCGCTATTACCATGGTGATGCGGTTTTGGCAGTACATCAATGGGCGTG
GATAGCGGTTTGACTCACGGGGATTTCCAAGTCTCCACCCCATTGACGTCAATGGGAGTTTGTTTTGGCA
CCAAAATCAACGGGACTTTCCAAAATGTCGTAACAACTCCGCCCCATTGACGCAAATGGGCGGTAGGCGT
GTACGGTGGGAGGTCTATATAAGCAGAGCTCTCCCTATCAGTGATAGAGATCTCCCTATCAGTGATAGAG
ATCGTCGACGAGCTCGTTTAGTGAACCGTCAGATCGCCTGGAGACGCCATCCACGCTGTTTTGACCTCCA
TAGAAGACACCGGGACCGATCCAGCCTCCGGACTCTAGCGTTTAAACTTAAGCTTCGCCACCATGGATCT
CGGGAAGCCTATGAAAAGCGTACTGGTTGTGGCTTTGCTGGTGATATTCCAGGTATGTCTGTGTCAGGAT
GAAGTTACAGACGACTACATAGGCGACAATACCACAGTAGATTACACCCTTTTCGAGTCCCTCTGCAGCA
AGAAGGACGTGAGGAATTTCAAGGCATGGTTTCTGCCTATTATGTATTCCATAATCTGCTTTGTCGGGCT
GCTGGGGAACGGTTTGGTCGTCTTGACGTATATTTACTTCAAACGCCTGAAGACAATGACAGATACCTAC
CTTTTGAACCTCGCCGTGGCCGATATTCTGTTTCTTCTCACTCTCCCTTTCTGGGCATATTCCGCAGCAA
AGTCATGGGTCTTCGGAGTCCACTTTTGCAAGCTGATCTTTGCTATATACAAGATGAGCTTTTTCTCTGG
GATGCTGCTGCTGCTGTGCATCAGCATAGATAGATATGTGGCCATTGTGCAGGCGGTCTCTGCACATAGA
CACCGGGCTAGGGTGCTTCTGATAAGTAAATTGAGCTGCGTTGGGATCTGGATTTTGGCCACAGTCTTGT
CCATTCCTGAACTGTTGTACTCAGATTTGCAGAGGAGTTCCTCTGAGCAAGCTATGCGATGTTCACTGAT
CACTGAGCATGTGGAAGCGTTCATTACGATCCAAGTCGCCCAAATGGTGATTGGCTTCCTTGTTCCTTTG
CTTGCTATGAGCTTTTGCTACCTCGTAATTATACGCACACTCCTGCAGGCCCGGAATTTTGAGCGGAACA
AGGCTATTAAGGTGATAATTGCCGTAGTGGTTGTATTCATTGTCTTTCAGCTGCCTTATAATGGGGTAGT
TTTGGCCCAAACAGTTGCTAACTTTAACATCACTTCTTCAACATGTGAGCTGTCAAAGCAGCTGAATATC
GCATACGATGTGACATACTCCTTGGCGTGCGTCAGGTGTTGCGTGAATCCTTTCCTGTACGCTTTTATTG
GTGTGAAGTTTCGAAATGACCTGTTTAAACTTTTCAAAGACTTGGGCTGTCTGTCTCAGGAGCAGCTTCG
CCAGTGGTCATCATGCAGACACATTAGGCGCTCCAGTATGAGTGTGGAGGCAGAGACCACTACTACGTTC
TCCCCTGGTACCGGTGCTTTGCACTTGGATCAAACGCCATCTCGCCAGCCTATTCCCAGTGAGGGTCTTC
AGCTGCATTTACCGCAGGTTTTAGCTGACGCTGTCTCACGCCTGGTCCTGGGTAAGTTTGGTGACCTGAC
CGACAACTTCTCCTCCCCTCACGCTCGCAGAAAAGTGCTGGCTGGAGTCGTCATGACAACAGGCACAGAT
GTTAAAGATGCCAAGGTGATAAGTGTTTCTACAGGAACAAAATGTATTAATGGTGAATACATGAGTGATC
GTGGCCTTGCATTAAATGACTGCCATGCAGAAATAATATCTCGGAGATCCTTGCTCAGATTTCTTTATAC
ACAACTTGAGCTTTACTTAAATAACAAAGATGATCAAAAAAGATCCATCTTTCAGAAATCAGAGCGAGGG
GGGTTTAGGCTGAAGGAGAATGTCCAGTTTCATCTGTACATCAGCACCTCTCCCTGTGGAGATGCCAGAA
TCTTCTCACCACATGAGCCAATCCTGGAAGAACCAGCAGATAGACACCCAAATCGTAAAGCAAGAGGACA
GCTACGGACCAAAATAGAGTCTGGTCAGGGGACGATTCCAGTGCGCTCCAATGCGAGCATCCAAGCGTGG
GACGGGGTGCTGCAAGGGGAGCGGCTGCTCACCATGTCCTGCAGTGACAAGATTGCACGCTGGAACGTGG
TGGGCATCCAGGGATCCCTGCTCAGCATTTTCGTGGAGCCCATTTACTTCTCGAGCATCATCCTGGGCAG
CCTTTACCACGGGGACCACCTTTCCAGGGCCATGTACCAGCGGATCTCCAACATAGAGGACCTGCCACCT
CTCTACACCCTCAACAAGCCTTTGCTCAGTGGCATCAGCAATGCAGAAGCACGGCAGCCAGGGAAGGCCC
CCAACTTCAGTGTCAACTGGACGGTAGGCGACTCCGCTATTGAGGTCATCAACGCCACGACTGGGAAGGA
TGAGCTGGGCCGCGCGTCCCGCCTGTGTAAGCACGCGTTGTACTGTCGCTGGATGCGTGTGCACGGCAAG
GTTCCCTCCCACTTACTACGCTCCAAGATTACCAAACCCAACGTGTACCATGAGTCCAAGCTGGCGGCAA
AGGAGTACCAGGCCGCCAAGGCGCGTCTGTTCACAGCCTTCATCAAGGCGGGGCTGGGGGCCTGGGTGGA
GAAGCCCACCGAGCAGGACCAGTTCTCACTCACGCCCTGAGCCGCTCGAGGAGGGCCCGAACAAAAACTC
ATCTCAGAAGAGGATCTGAATAGCGCCGTCGACCATCATCATAATCATCATTGAGTTTAAACCCGCTGAT
CAGCCTCGACTGTGCCTTCTAGTTGCCAGCCATCTGTTGTTTGCCCCTCCCCCGTGCCTTCCTTGACCCT
GGAAGGTGCCACTCCCACTGTCCTTTCCTAATAAAATGAGGAAATTGCATCGCATTGTCTGAGTAGGTGT
CATTCTATTCTGGGGGGTGGGGTGGGGCAGGACAGCAAGGGGGAGGATTGGGAAGACAATAGCAGGCATG
CTGGGGATGCGGTGGGCTCTATGGAGATCTATCGATGTTCTGGGGATGCGGTGGGCTCTATGGCTTCTGA
GGCGGAAAGAACCAGCTGGGGCTCTAGGGGGTATCCCCA
Features (pLannotate 1.2.2; 23 found; start..end, strand, type, name):
    238..285     +  protein_bind   FRT: FLP-mediated recombination occurs in the 8-bp core sequence TCTAGAAA (Turan and Bode, 2011). FLP recombinase from the Saccharomyces cerevisiae 2μ plasmid
    293..1315    +  CDS            HygR: aminoglycoside phosphotransferase from E. coli; aph(4)-Ia; confers resistance to hygromycin
   1325..1450    +  CDS            ble (fragment): BLE_KLEPN - Experimental evidence at protein level: Swiss-Prot protein existence level 1. Binding protein with a strong affinity to the bleomycin family of antibiotics. Binds to CL990; an antimitotic-antibiotic compound. From Klebsiella pneumoniae.
   1445..1566    +  polyA_signal   SV40 poly(A) signal: SV40 polyadenylation signal
   1639..1655    -  protein_bind   lac operator: The lac repressor binds to the lac operator to inhibit transcription in E. coli. This inhibition can be relieved by adding lactose or isopropyl-β-D-thiogalactopyranoside (IPTG). lac repressor encoded by lacI
   1663..1693    -  promoter       lac promoter: promoter for the E. coli lac operon
   1708..1729    -  protein_bind   CAP binding site: CAP binding activates transcription in the presence of cAMP. E. coli catabolite activator protein
   1742..1834    -  CDS            lacI (fragment): lac repressor; lacI; The lac repressor binds to the lac operator to inhibit transcription in E. coli. This inhibition can be relieved by adding lactose or isopropyl-β-D-thiogalactopyranoside (IPTG).
   2017..2605    -  rep_origin     ori: high-copy-number ColE1/pMB1/pBR322/pUC origin of replication
   2776..3636    -  CDS            AmpR: β-lactamase; bla; confers resistance to ampicillin, carbenicillin, and related antibiotics
   3637..3741    -  promoter       AmpR promoter: bla
   3800..3852    -  misc_feature   bom (fragment): basis of mobility region from pBR322
   4002..4381    +  enhancer       CMV enhancer: human cytomegalovirus immediate early enhancer
   4382..4585    +  promoter       CMV promoter: human cytomegalovirus (CMV) immediate early promoter
   4587..4606    +  promoter       PLtetO-1 promoter (fragment): modified phage lambda PL promoter with tet operator sites (Lutz and Bujard, 1997)
   4608..4627    +  promoter       PLtetO-1 promoter (fragment): modified phage lambda PL promoter with tet operator sites (Lutz and Bujard, 1997)
   4635..4668    +  promoter       TRE3GV promoter (fragment): 3rd-generation Tet-responsive promoter that can be activated by binding of Tet-On® 3G, optimized for retroviral and lentiviral vectors
   4758..5891    +  CDS            CCR7: CCR7_HUMAN - Also known as CMKBR7, EBI1, EVI1. Experimental evidence at protein level: Swiss-Prot protein existence level 1. Receptor for the MIP-3-beta chemokine. Probable mediator of EBV effects on B-lymphocytes or of normal lymphocyte functions. From Homo sapiens (Human).
   5904..7112    +  CDS            Adarb1 (fragment): RED1_RAT - Also known as Red1. Experimental evidence at protein level: Swiss-Prot protein existence level 1. Catalyzes the hydrolytic deamination of adenosine to inosine in double-stranded RNA (dsRNA) referred to as A-to-I RNA editing. This may affect gene expression and function in a number of ways that include mRNA translation by changing codons and hence the amino acid sequence of proteins; pre-mRNA splicing by altering splice site recognition sequences; RNA stability by changing sequences involved in nuclease recognition; genetic stability in the case of RNA virus genomes by changing seque
   7225..7449    +  polyA_signal   bGH poly(A) signal: bovine growth hormone polyadenylation signal
   7465..7488    +  polyA_signal   bGH poly(A) signal (fragment): bovine growth hormone polyadenylation signal
   7492..7513    +  promoter       SV40 promoter (fragment): SV40 enhancer and early promoter
   7534..233     +  rep_origin     f1 ori (fragment) (across the origin) (sequence partly withheld): f1 bacteriophage origin of replication; arrow indicates direction of (+) strand synthesis
