[The description below was written by a language model from this plasmid's Addgene catalogue record and pLannotate feature annotations shown in this document.]
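Description:
LSM044-3 CMV-TO-CCR7-ADAR2dd(E488Q, T501A) (FLP-IN) is a 7.5 kb mammalian expression plasmid built on a Flp-In-type backbone, designed for site-specific integration into host cell lines that carry a genomic FRT landing pad. In bacteria it is maintained at high copy through a ColE1/pUC-type origin and selected with ampicillin via the β-lactamase gene. The backbone also carries remnants of lac regulatory sequence, a bom fragment and a partial f1 origin. For mammalian cells, an FRT site sits immediately upstream of a hygromycin resistance coding sequence followed by an SV40 polyadenylation signal. No promoter is annotated directly in front of this cassette, which fits the usual Flp-In arrangement in which hygromycin resistance is expressed only after FLP-mediated recombination places it behind a promoter at the genomic target site.

The payload is driven by the CMV enhancer and immediate-early promoter followed by short tet operator-like elements (the "TO" in the name). This implies that transcription can be repressed by Tet repressor and induced with tetracycline or doxycycline in suitable host cells, and is otherwise constitutive. The open reading frame fuses the human chemokine receptor CCR7, a G protein-coupled receptor, to the deaminase domain of the RNA-editing enzyme ADAR2, and ends at a bGH polyadenylation signal. The annotation tool matched the deaminase domain to the rat orthologue, while the record lists the insert as synthetic. The deaminase domain carries E488Q, generally known as a hyperactive mutation, together with T501A. According to the record, the two parts are joined by a short four-amino-acid linker, and this variant lacks a V2 tail. The construct comes from work on post-transcriptional modular synthetic receptors. There it presumably serves as the receptor-tethered editor component and as a linker/tail design variant, although the record does not describe the assay.
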