Addgene plasmid #233395: LSM044-3 CMV-TO-CCR7-ADAR2dd(E488Q, T501A) (FLP-IN)
Purpose: CCR7-ADAR2dd(E488Q, T501A) with a short 4 amino acid linker and no V2 tail
Depositing lab: Xiaojing Gao. Depositing organization: Stanford University. Publication: Post-transcriptional modular synthetic receptors. Zhang X, Mille-Fragoso LS, Kaseniit KE, Lee AP, Zhang M, Call CC, Hu Y, Xie Y, Gao XJ. Nat Chem Biol. 2025 Mar 28. doi: 10.1038/s41589-025-01872-w. PubMed 40155716.
Backbone
  Vector backbone: FLP-IN
  Vector type: Mammalian Expression
Growth in bacteria
  Bacterial resistance: Ampicillin, 100 μg/mL
  Growth temperature: 37°C
  Growth strain: DH5alpha
  Copy number: High Copy
Gene/Insert
  Gene/Insert name: CCR7-ADAR2dd
  Species: Synthetic
  Mutation: E488Q, T501A on ADAR2dd
  Promoter: CMV
  Cloning method: Gibson Cloning
Terms and licenses: Academic/Nonprofit Terms; Industry Terms: Not Available to Industry
Depositor comments: https://benchling.com/s/seq-HYqL7ToFC8zhjxMaN8Lk?m=slm-u7jNDGeknA806jFId71Q for annotated sequence file. Please visit https://doi.org/10.1101/2024.05.03.592453 for bioRxiv preprint.
How to cite: LSM044-3 CMV-TO-CCR7-ADAR2dd(E488Q, T501A) (FLP-IN) was a gift from Xiaojing Gao (Addgene plasmid # 233395 ; http://n2t.net/addgene:233395 ; RRID:Addgene_233395)
